>Addgene plasmid #163948 | pCsCchlo | addgene full sequence | sequence record 332031 | Addgene NGS Result
TATCTTGGACAAGAAGAAGATCGCTTGGCCTCGCGCGCAGATCAGTTGGAAGAATTTGTCCACTACGTGA
AAGGCGAGATCACCAAGGTAGTCGGCAAATAATCACCTAGAATGCATGACCAAAATCCCTTAACGTGAGT
TTTCGTTCCACTGAGCGTCAGACCCCGTAGAAAAGATCAAAGGATCTTCTTGAGATCCTTTTTTTCTGCG
CGTAATCTGCTGCTTGCAAACAAAAAAACCACCGCTACCAGCGGTGGTTTGTTTGCCGGATCAAGAGCTA
CCAACTCTTTTTCCGAAGGTAACTGGCTTCAGCAGAGCGCAGATACCAAATACTGTCCTTCTAGTGTAGC
CGTAGTTAGGCCACCACTTCAAGAACTCTGTAGCACCGCCTACATACCTCGCTCTGCTAATCCTGTTACC
AGTGGCTGCTGCCAGTGGCGATAAGTCGTGTCTTACCGGGTTGGACTCAAGACGATAGTTACCGGATAAG
GCGCAGCGGTCGGGCTGAACGGGGGGTTCGTGCACACAGCCCAGCTTGGAGCGAACGACCTACACCGAAC
TGAGATACCTACAGCGTGAGCTATGAGAAAGCGCCACGCTTCCCGAAGGGAGAAAGGCGGACAGGTATCG
GTAAGCGGCAGGGTCGGAACAGGAGAGCGCACGAGGGAGCTTCCAGGGGGAAACGCCTGGTATCTTTATA
GTCCTGTCGGGTTTCGCCACCTCTGACTTGAGCGTCGATTTTTGTGATGCTCGTCAGGGGGGCGGAGCCT
ATGGAAAAACGCCAGCAACGCGGCCTTTTTACGGTTCCTGGCCTTTTGCTGGCCTTTTGCTCACATGTTC
TTTCCTGCGTTATCCCCTGATTCTGTGGATAACCGTATTACCGCCTTTGAGTGAGCTGATACCGCTCGCC
GCAGCCGAACGACCGAGCGCAGCGAGTCAGTGAGCGAGGAAGCGGATGAGCGCCTGATGCGGTATTTTCT
CCTTACGCATCTGTGCGGTATTTCACACCGCATATGGTGCACTCTCAGTACAATCTGCTCTGATGCCGCA
TAGTTAAGCCAGTATACACTCCGCTATCGCTACGTGACTGGGTCATGGCTGCGCCCCGACACCCGCCAAC
ACCCGCTGACGCGCCCTGACGGGCTTGTCTGCTCCCGGCATCCGCTTACAGACAAGCTGTGACCGTCACC
GGGAGCTGCATGTGTCAGAGGTTTTCACCGTCATCACCGAAACGCGCGAGGCAGGGTGCCTTGATGTGGG
CGCCGGCGGTCGAGTGGCGACGGCGCGGCTTGTCCGCGCCCTGGTAGATTGCCTGGCCGTAGGCCAGCCA
TTTTTGAGCGGCCACTGCAGGCGGCCGCGGTCTCAAATGAATGTGAAGAGCCACAGCTTGTCTGTAAGCG
GATGCCGGGAGCAGACAAGCCCGTCAGGGCGCGTCAGCGGGTGTTGGCGGGTGTCGGGGCTGGCTTAACT
ATGCGGCATCAGAGCAGATTGTACTGAGAGTGCACCATATGCGGTGTGAAATACCGCACAGATGCGTAAG
GAGAAAATACCGCATCAGGCGCTCATCCGCCATTCAGGCTGCGCAACTGTTGGGAAGGGCGATCGGCGCA
GGCCTCTTCGCTATTACGCCAGCTGGCGAAAGGGGGATGTGCTGCAAGGCGATTAAGTTGGGTAACGCCA
GGGTTTTCCCAGTCACGACGTTGTAAAACGACGGCCAGTGAATTCGAGCTCGGTACCCGGGGATCCTCTA
GAGTCGACCTGCAGGCATGCAAGCTTGGCGTAATCATGGTCATAGCTGTTTCCTGTGTGAAATTGTTATC
CGCTCACAATTCCACACAACATACGAGCCGGAAGCATATAGTGTAAAGCCTGGGGTGCCTAATGAGTGAG
CTAACTCACATTAATTGCGTTGCGCTCACTGCCCGCTTTCCAGTCGGGAAACCTGTCGTGCCAGCTGGCT
CTTCAGGTAGCTTTGAGACCGCGGCCGCGAATTCATCAGTCCGGGACGGCGTCAGCGGGAGAGCCGTTGT
AAGGCGGCAGACTTTGCTCATGTTACCGATGCTATTCGGAAGAACGGCAACTAAGCTGCCGGGTTTGAAA
CACGGATGATCTCGCGGAGGGTAGCATGTTGATTGTAACGATGACAGAGCGTTGCTGCCTGTGATCACCG
CGGTTTCAAAATCGGCTCCGTCGATACTATGTTATACGCCAACTTTGAAAACAACTTTGAAAAAGCTGTT
TTCTGGTATTTAAGGTTTTAGAATGCAAGGAACAGTGAATTGGAGTTCGTCTTGTTATAATTAGCTTCTT
GGGGTATCTTTAAATACTGTAGAAAAGAGGAAGGAAATAATAAGTTCTGTTCCAGCCAGGACAGAAATGC
CTCGACTTCGCTGCTACCCAAGGTTGCCGGGTGACGCACACCGTGGAAACGGATGAAGGCACGAACCCAG
TGGACATAAGCCTGTTCGGTTCGTAAGCTGTAATGCAAGTAGCGTATGCGCTCACGCAACTGGTCCAGAA
CCTTGACCGAACGCAGCGGTGGTAACGGCGCAGTGGCGGTTTTCATGGCTTGTTATGACTGTTTTTTTGG
GGTACAGTCTATGCCTCGGGCATCCAAGCAGCAAGCGCGTTACGCCGTGGGTCGATGTTTGATGTTATGG
AGCAGCAACGATGTTACGCAGCAGGGCAGTCGCCCTAAAACAAAGTTAAACATTATGAGGGAAGCGGTGA
TCGCCGAAGTATCGACTCAACTATCAGAGGTAGTTGGCGTCATCGAGCGCCATCTCGAACCGACGTTGCT
GGCCGTACATTTGTACGGCTCCGCAGTGGATGGCGGCCTGAAGCCACACAGTGATATTGATTTGCTGGTT
ACGGTGACCGTAAGGCTTGATGAAACAACGCGGCGAGCTTTGATCAACGACCTTTTGGAAACTTCGGCTT
CCCCTGGAGAGAGCGAGATTCTCCGCGCTGTAGAAGTCACCATTGTTGTGCACGACGACATCATTCCGTG
GCGTTATCCAGCTAAGCGCGAACTGCAATTTGGAGAATGGCAGCGCAATGACATTCTTGCAGGTATCTTC
GAGCCAGCCACGATCGACATTGATCTGGCTATCTTGCTGACAAAAGCAAGAGAACATAGCGTTGCCTTGG
TAGGTCCAGCGGCGGAGGAACTCTTTGATCCGGTTCCTGAACAGGATCTATTTGAGGCGCTAAATGAAAC
CTTAACGCTATGGAACTCGCCGCCCGACTGGGCTGGTGATGAGCGAAATGTAGTGCTTACGTTGTCCCGC
ATTTGGTACAGCGCAGTAACCGGCAAAATCGCGCCGAAGGATGTCGCTGCCGACTGGGCAATGGAGCGCC
TGCCGGCCCAGTATCAGCCCGTCATACTTGAAGCTAGACAGGCT
Features (pLannotate 1.2.2; 13 found; start..end, strand, type, name):
    190..777     +  rep_origin     ori: high-copy-number ColE1/pMB1/pBR322/pUC origin of replication
    963..1103    -  misc_feature   bom: basis of mobility region from pBR322
   1205..1244    -  CDS            rop (fragment): Rop protein, which maintains plasmids at low copy number; rop
   1460..1559    +  misc_feature   bom (fragment): basis of mobility region from pBR322
   1568..1723    -  CDS            lacZα (fragment): LacZα fragment of β-galactosidase; lacZ fragment
   1720..1776    +  misc_feature   MCS: pUC18/19 multiple cloning site
   1813..1829    -  protein_bind   lac operator: The lac repressor binds to the lac operator to inhibit transcription in E. coli. This inhibition can be relieved by adding lactose or isopropyl-β-D-thiogalactopyranoside (IPTG). lac repressor encoded by lacI
   1837..1867    -  promoter       lac promoter: promoter for the E. coli lac operon
   1882..1903    -  protein_bind   CAP binding site: CAP binding activates transcription in the presence of cAMP. E. coli catabolite activator protein
   1916..1957    -  CDS            lacI (fragment): lac repressor; lacI; The lac repressor binds to the lac operator to inhibit transcription in E. coli. This inhibition can be relieved by adding lactose or isopropyl-β-D-thiogalactopyranoside (IPTG).
   2453..2476    +  promoter       Pc promoter (fragment): intI1 (promoter lies within the coding sequence); class 1 integron promoter
   2652..2708    +  CDS            GmR (fragment): gentamycin acetyltransferase; aacC1; confers resistance to gentamycin
   2715..99      +  CDS            aadA (across the origin): S3AD_ECOLX - Experimental evidence at protein level: Swiss-Prot protein existence level 1. Mediates bacterial resistance to the antibiotics streptomycin and spectinomycin. From Escherichia coli.
