[The description below was written by a language model from this plasmid's Addgene catalogue record and pLannotate feature annotations shown in this document.]
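Description:
pCsCchlo is a small (about 3.4 kb) bacterial cloning vector built on the pCsA backbone and described in the record as an acceptor plasmid for "even level position 3". It comes from a modular toolkit developed for reprogramming gene expression in the liverwort Marchantia polymorpha. This wording points to a hierarchical, multi-level assembly scheme in which acceptors at alternating levels receive parts or transcription units at defined positions. However, the record does not give the assembly enzymes, overhangs or cloning sites, and the flanking sites are listed as unknown. The "chlo" in the name may hint at a chloroplast-oriented use, but the record does not say so, and no plant or plastid sequences are annotated.

The plasmid is propagated in E. coli from a high-copy ColE1/pUC-type origin. Remnants of the pBR322 bom region and a short rop fragment are carried over from the backbone's ancestry. Selection is by spectinomycin, conferred by an aadA aminoglycoside adenylyltransferase gene that spans the sequence numbering origin. Upstream of aadA lie a fragment of the class 1 integron Pc promoter and a short, non-functional piece of a gentamicin resistance gene, which suggests the marker came from an integron-type cassette.

The listed insert is a lacZ cassette comprising a CAP binding site, lac promoter, lac operator, a pUC18/19-type multiple cloning site and a lacZα fragment. In acceptor vectors of this kind, such a cassette usually serves as a replaceable dropout marker. Successful assembly displaces lacZα, so correct clones can be told apart from the parental plasmid by blue/white screening in an α-complementing host.
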