Addgene plasmid #163948: pCsCchlo
Purpose: Acceptor plasmid for even level position 3
Depositing lab: Jim Haseloff. Depositing organization: University of Cambridge. Publication: Systematic tools for reprogramming plant gene expression in a simple model, Marchantia polymorpha. Sauret-Gueto S, Frangedakis E, Silvestri L, Rebmann M, Tomaselli M, Markel K, Delmans M, West A, Patron NJ, Haseloff J. ACS Synth Biol. 2020 Mar 12. doi: 10.1021/acssynbio.9b00511. PubMed 32163700.
Backbone
  Vector backbone: pCsA
  Vector type: Bacterial Expression
Growth in bacteria
  Bacterial resistance: Spectinomycin, 50 μg/mL
  Growth temperature: 37°C
  Growth strain: DH5alpha
  Copy number: High Copy
Gene/Insert
  Gene/Insert name: lacZ
  Species: Other
  Cloning method: Restriction Enzyme; 5′ cloning site Unknown (unknown if destroyed); 3′ cloning site Unknown (unknown if destroyed)
How to cite: pCsCchlo was a gift from Jim Haseloff (Addgene plasmid # 163948 ; http://n2t.net/addgene:163948 ; RRID:Addgene_163948)
